>Addgene plasmid #186080 | pTR-452 tNGFR-P2A-Lck | addgene full sequence | sequence record 367445 | Addgene NGS Result
TCGGTGATGACGGTGAAAACCTCTGACACATGCAGCTCCCGGAGACGGTCACAGCTTGTCTGTAAGCGGA
TGCCGGGAGCAGACAAGCCCGTCAGGGCGCGTCAGCGGGTGTTGGCGGGTGTCGGGGCTGGCTTAACTAT
GCGGCATCAGAGCAGATTGTACTGAGAGTGCACCATATGCGGTGTGAAATACCGCACAGATGCGTAAGGA
GAAAATACCGCATCAGGCGCCATTCGCCATTCAGGCTGCGCAACTGTTGGGAAGGGCGATCGGTGCGGGC
CTCTTCGCTATTACGCCAGCTGGCGAAAGGGGGATGTGCTGCAAGGCGATTAAGTTGGGTAACGCCAGGG
TTTTCCCAGTCACGACGTTGTAAAACGACGGCCAGTGAATTCGAGCTCGGTACCCGGGGAAGGTCTCTCC
CAGGCTTGGGAAAGTGTGTGTCATCTCTAGGAGGTGGTCCTCCCAACACAGGGTACTGGCAGAGGGAGAG
GGAGGGGGCAGAGGCAGGAAGTGGGTAACTAGACTAACAAAGGTGCCTGTGGCGGTTTGCCCATCCCAGG
TGGGAGGGTGGGGCTAGGGCTCAGGGGCCGTGTGTGAATTTACTTGTAGCCTGAGGGCTCAGAGGGAGCA
CCGGTTTGGAGCTGGGACCCCCTATTTTAGCTTTTCTGTGGCTGGTGAATGGGGATCCCAGGATCTCACA
ATCTCAGGTACTTTTGGAACTTTCCAGGGCAAGGCCCCATTATATCTGATGTTGGGGGAGCAGATCTTGG
GGGAGCCCCTTCAGCCCCCTCTTCCATTCCCTCAGGGACCATGGGGGCAGGTGCCACTGGCCGCGCCATG
GACGGGCCGCGCCTGCTGCTGTTGCTGCTTCTGGGGGTGTCCCTTGGAGGTGCCAAGGAGGCATGCCCCA
CAGGCCTGTACACACACAGCGGTGAGTGCTGCAAAGCCTGCAACCTGGGCGAGGGTGTGGCCCAGCCTTG
TGGAGCCAACCAGACCGTGTGTGAGCCCTGCCTGGACAGCGTGACGTTCTCCGACGTGGTGAGCGCGACC
GAGCCGTGCAAGCCGTGCACCGAGTGCGTGGGGCTCCAGAGCATGTCGGCGCCATGCGTGGAGGCCGACG
ACGCCGTGTGCCGCTGCGCCTACGGCTACTACCAGGATGAGACGACTGGGCGCTGCGAGGCGTGCCGCGT
GTGCGAGGCGGGCTCGGGCCTCGTGTTCTCCTGCCAGGACAAGCAGAACACCGTGTGCGAGGAGTGCCCC
GACGGCACGTATTCCGACGAGGCCAACCACGTGGACCCGTGCCTGCCCTGCACCGTGTGCGAGGACACCG
AGCGCCAGCTCCGCGAGTGCACACGCTGGGCCGACGCCGAGTGCGAGGAGATCCCTGGCCGTTGGATTAC
ACGGTCCACACCCCCAGAGGGCTCGGACAGCACAGCCCCCAGCACCCAGGAGCCTGAGGCACCTCCAGAA
CAAGACCTCATAGCCAGCACGGTGGCAGGTGTGGTGACCACAGTGATGGGCAGCTCCCAGCCCGTGGTGA
CCCGAGGCACCACCGACAACCTCATCCCTGTCTATTGCTCCATCCTGGCTGCTGTGGTTGTGGGTCTTGT
GGCCTACATAGCCTTCAAGAGGTGGAACAGCCGCGCCAAGCGCTCGGGTTCGGGTGCCACCAACTTCAGC
CTGCTGAAGCAGGCCGGCGACGTGGAGGAGAACCCCGGCCCCGGCTGTGGCTGCAGCTCACACCCGGAAG
ATGACTGGATGGAAAACATCGATGTGTGTGAGAACTGCCATTATCCCATAGTCCCACTGGATGGCAAGGG
CACGGTAAGAGGCGAGACAGGGGCCTTGGTGAGGGAGTTGGGTAGAGAATGCAACCCAGGAGAAAGAAAT
GACCAGCACTACAGGCCCTTGAAAGAATAGAGTGGCCCTCTCCCCTGAAATACAGAAAGGAAAAGAGGCC
CAGAGAGGGGAAGGGAATCTCCTAAGATCACACAGAAAGTAGTTGGTAAACTCAGGGATAACATCTAACC
AGGCTGGAGAGGCTGAGAGCAGAGCAGGGGGGAAGGGGGCCAGGGTCTGACCCAATCTTCTGCTTTCTGA
CCCCACCCTCATCCCCCACTCCTCCTCTAGAGTCGACCTGCAGGCATGCAAGCTTGGCGTAATCATGGTC
ATAGCTGTTTCCTGTGTGAAATTGTTATCCGCTCACAATTCCACACAACATACGAGCCGGAAGCATAAAG
TGTAAAGCCTGGGGTGCCTAATGAGTGAGCTAACTCACATTAATTGCGTTGCGCTCACTGCCCGCTTTCC
AGTCGGGAAACCTGTCGTGCCAGCTGCATTAATGAATCGGCCAACGCGCGGGGAGAGGCGGTTTGCGTAT
TGGGCGCTCTTCCGCTTCCTCGCTCACTGACTCGCTGCGCTCGGTCGTTCGGCTGCGGCGAGCGGTATCA
GCTCACTCAAAGGCGGTAATACGGTTATCCACAGAATCAGGGGATAACGCAGGAAAGAACATGTGAGCAA
AAGGCCAGCAAAAGGCCAGGAACCGTAAAAAGGCCGCGTTGCTGGCGTTTTTCCATAGGCTCCGCCCCCC
TGACGAGCATCACAAAAATCGACGCTCAAGTCAGAGGTGGCGAAACCCGACAGGACTATAAAGATACCAG
GCGTTTCCCCCTGGAAGCTCCCTCGTGCGCTCTCCTGTTCCGACCCTGCCGCTTACCGGATACCTGTCCG
CCTTTCTCCCTTCGGGAAGCGTGGCGCTTTCTCATAGCTCACGCTGTAGGTATCTCAGTTCGGTGTAGGT
CGTTCGCTCCAAGCTGGGCTGTGTGCACGAACCCCCCGTTCAGCCCGACCGCTGCGCCTTATCCGGTAAC
TATCGTCTTGAGTCCAACCCGGTAAGACACGACTTATCGCCACTGGCAGCAGCCACTGGTAACAGGATTA
GCAGAGCGAGGTATGTAGGCGGTGCTACAGAGTTCTTGAAGTGGTGGCCTAACTACGGCTACACTAGAAG
AACAGTATTTGGTATCTGCGCTCTGCTGAAGCCAGTTACCTTCGGAAAAAGAGTTGGTAGCTCTTGATCC
GGCAAACAAACCACCGCTGGTAGCGGTGGTTTTTTTGTTTGCAAGCAGCAGATTACGCGCAGAAAAAAAG
GATCTCAAGAAGATCCTTTGATCTTTTCTACGGGGTCTGACGCTCAGTGGAACGAAAACTCACGTTAAGG
GATTTTGGTCATGAGATTATCAAAAAGGATCTTCACCTAGATCCTTTTAAATTAAAAATGAAGTTTTAAA
TCAATCTAAAGTATATATGAGTAAACTTGGTCTGACAGTTACCAATGCTTAATCAGTGAGGCACCTATCT
CAGCGATCTGTCTATTTCGTTCATCCATAGTTGCCTGACTCCCCGTCGTGTAGATAACTACGATACGGGA
GGGCTTACCATCTGGCCCCAGTGCTGCAATGATACCGCGAGACCCACGCTCACCGGCTCCAGATTTATCA
GCAATAAACCAGCCAGCCGGAAGGGCCGAGCGCAGAAGTGGTCCTGCAACTTTATCCGCCTCCATCCAGT
CTATTAATTGTTGCCGGGAAGCTAGAGTAAGTAGTTCGCCAGTTAATAGTTTGCGCAACGTTGTTGCCAT
TGCTACAGGCATCGTGGTGTCACGCTCGTCGTTTGGTATGGCTTCATTCAGCTCCGGTTCCCAACGATCA
AGGCGAGTTACATGATCCCCCATGTTGTGCAAAAAAGCGGTTAGCTCCTTCGGTCCTCCGATCGTTGTCA
GAAGTAAGTTGGCCGCAGTGTTATCACTCATGGTTATGGCAGCACTGCATAATTCTCTTACTGTCATGCC
ATCCGTAAGATGCTTTTCTGTGACTGGTGAGTACTCAACCAAGTCATTCTGAGAATAGTGTATGCGGCGA
CCGAGTTGCTCTTGCCCGGCGTCAATACGGGATAATACCGCGCCACATAGCAGAACTTTAAAAGTGCTCA
TCATTGGAAAACGTTCTTCGGGGCGAAAACTCTCAAGGATCTTACCGCTGTTGAGATCCAGTTCGATGTA
ACCCACTCGTGCACCCAACTGATCTTCAGCATCTTTTACTTTCACCAGCGTTTCTGGGTGAGCAAAAACA
GGAAGGCAAAATGCCGCAAAAAAGGGAATAAGGGCGACACGGAAATGTTGAATACTCATACTCTTCCTTT
TTCAATATTATTGAAGCATTTATCAGGGTTATTGTCTCATGAGCGGATACATATTTGAATGTATTTAGAA
AAATAAACAAATAGGGGTTCCGCGCACATTTCCCCGAAAAGTGCCACCTGACGTCTAAGAAACCATTATT
ATCATGACATTAACCTATAAAAATAGGCGTATCACGAGGCCCTTTCGTCTCGCGCGTT
Features (pLannotate 1.2.2; 13 found; start..end, strand, type, name):
    128..227     +  misc_feature   bom (fragment): basis of mobility region from pBR322
    233..390     -  CDS            lacZα (fragment): LacZα fragment of β-galactosidase; lacZ fragment
    811..1668    +  CDS            NGFR (fragment): TNR16_HUMAN - Also known as TNFRSF16. Experimental evidence at protein level: Swiss-Prot protein existence level 1. Low affinity receptor which can bind to NGF, BDNF, NTF3, and NTF4. Forms a heterodimeric receptor with SORCS2 that binds the precursor forms of NGF, BDNF and NTF3 with high affinity, and has much lower affinity for mature NGF and BDNF (PubMed:24908487). Plays an important role in differentiation and survival of specific neuronal populations during development (By similarity). Can mediate cell survival as well as cell death of neural cells. Plays a role in the inactivation of RHOA
   1723..1857    +  CDS            LCK (fragment): LCK_HUMAN - Experimental evidence at protein level: Swiss-Prot protein existence level 1. Non-receptor tyrosine-protein kinase that plays an essential role in the selection and maturation of developing T-cells in the thymus and in the function of mature T-cells. Plays a key role in T- cell antigen receptor (TCR)-linked signal transduction pathways. Constitutively associated with the cytoplasmic portions of the CD4 and CD8 surface receptors. Association of the TCR with a peptide antigen- bound MHC complex facilitates the interaction of CD4 and CD8 with MHC class II and class I molecules, respec
   2123..2155    +  misc_feature   MCS (fragment): pUC18/19 multiple cloning site
   2192..2208    -  protein_bind   lac operator: The lac repressor binds to the lac operator to inhibit transcription in E. coli. This inhibition can be relieved by adding lactose or isopropyl-β-D-thiogalactopyranoside (IPTG). lac repressor encoded by lacI
   2216..2246    -  promoter       lac promoter: promoter for the E. coli lac operon
   2261..2282    -  protein_bind   CAP binding site: CAP binding activates transcription in the presence of cAMP. E. coli catabolite activator protein
   2295..2387    -  CDS            lacI (fragment): lac repressor; lacI; The lac repressor binds to the lac operator to inhibit transcription in E. coli. This inhibition can be relieved by adding lactose or isopropyl-β-D-thiogalactopyranoside (IPTG).
   2570..3158    -  rep_origin     ori: high-copy-number ColE1/pMB1/pBR322/pUC origin of replication
   3329..4189    -  CDS            AmpR: β-lactamase; bla; confers resistance to ampicillin, carbenicillin, and related antibiotics
   4190..4294    -  promoter       AmpR promoter: bla
   4389..26      +  CDS            rop (fragment) (across the origin): Rop protein, which maintains plasmids at low copy number; rop
