[The description below was written by a language model from this plasmid's Addgene catalogue record and pLannotate feature annotations shown in this document.]
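Description:
pTR-452 tNGFR-P2A-Lck is a pUC19-based homology-directed repair donor plasmid, catalogued as a CRISPR vector, designed to knock a truncated human NGFR (tNGFR) coding sequence into the human LCK locus. It is about 4.4 kb and is maintained in E. coli through the high-copy ColE1/pUC origin, with selection by ampicillin resistance (β-lactamase expressed from its own bla promoter). The remaining backbone annotations are typical pUC19 remnants: a lacZα fragment interrupted by the insert, the lac promoter, operator and CAP binding site, part of the multiple cloning site, and small fragments annotated as lacI, bom and rop.

The payload sits in the former cloning region. The feature table shows a partial NGFR open reading frame of roughly 860 bp, consistent with a truncated receptor that serves as an inert surface marker, followed after a short gap by a small fragment matching the LCK coding sequence in the same orientation. The construct name indicates that a P2A self-cleaving peptide links the two, which would fit the unannotated gap, although the P2A is not itself annotated. No eukaryotic promoter or polyadenylation signal is annotated, which fits a design in which tNGFR is inserted in frame upstream of LCK, so that the endogenous promoter drives both and the 2A sequence separates the marker from wild-type Lck. The unannotated stretches flanking the cassette are presumably genomic homology arms, but the record does not define them. No guide RNA or Cas9 element is present, so nuclease components must be supplied separately. The associated work concerns high-yield genome engineering in primary cells, where surface tNGFR would give a convenient readout of knock-in efficiency.
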