Addgene plasmid #186080: pTR-452 tNGFR-P2A-Lck
Purpose: Knockin of truncated NGFR to target gene
Depositing lab: Alexander Marson. Depositing organization: J. David Gladstone Institutes. Publication: High-yield genome engineering in primary cells using a hybrid ssDNA repair template and small-molecule cocktails. Shy BR, Vykunta VS, Ha A, Talbot A, Roth TL, Nguyen DN, Pfeifer WG, Chen YY, Blaeschke F, Shifrut E, Vedova S, Mamedov MR, Chung JJ, Li H, Yu R, Wu D, Wolf J, Martin TG, Castro CE, Ye L, Esensten JH, Eyquem J, Marson A. Nat Biotechnol. 2022 Aug 25:10.1038/s41587-022-01418-8. doi: 10.1038/s41587-022-01418-8. PubMed 36008610.
Backbone
  Vector backbone: PUC19
  Vector type: CRISPR
Growth in bacteria
  Bacterial resistance: Ampicillin, 100 μg/mL
  Growth temperature: 37°C
  Growth strain: DH5alpha
  Copy number: High Copy
Gene/Insert
  Gene/Insert name: LCK
  Species: H. sapiens (human)
  Mutation: WT with tNGFR sequence
  Entrez Gene: LCK (a.k.a. IMD22, LSK, YT16, p56lck, pp58lck)
  Cloning method: Unknown
Terms and licenses: Academic/Nonprofit Terms; Industry Terms: Not Available to Industry
Depositor comments: Please visit https://www.biorxiv.org/content/10.1101/2021.09.02.458799v1 for bioRxiv preprint.
How to cite: pTR-452 tNGFR-P2A-Lck was a gift from Alexander Marson (Addgene plasmid # 186080 ; http://n2t.net/addgene:186080 ; RRID:Addgene_186080)
